Addgene plasmid #236838: TP53-HiBiT Fusion Vector
Purpose: Express TP53-HiBiT in Mammalian Cells under a CMV promoter
Depositing lab: Promega Corporation.
Backbone
  Vector backbone: pBiT3.1-C [CMV/HiBiT/Blast] Vector
  Vector type: Mammalian Expression
  Selectable markers: Blasticidin
Growth in bacteria
  Bacterial resistance: Kanamycin, 50 μg/mL
  Growth temperature: 37°C
  Growth strain: DH5alpha
  Copy number: High Copy
Gene/Insert
  Gene/Insert name: TP53
  Species: H. sapiens (human)
  Mutation: None
  Entrez Gene: TP53 (a.k.a. BCC7, BMFS5, LFS1, P53, TRP53)
  Promoter: CMV
  Tag / fusion protein: HiBiT (C terminal on backbone)
  Cloning method: Other
Terms and licenses: Academic/Nonprofit Terms; Industry Terms
How to cite: TP53-HiBiT Fusion Vector was a gift from Promega Corporation (Addgene plasmid # 236838 ; http://n2t.net/addgene:236838 ; RRID:Addgene_236838)
