[The description below was written by a language model from this plasmid's Addgene catalogue record and pLannotate feature annotations shown in this document.]
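Description:
TP53-HiBiT Fusion Vector is a mammalian expression plasmid of about 5.5 kb, built on the pBiT3.1-C [CMV/HiBiT/Blast] backbone, that expresses unmutated human TP53 with a C-terminal HiBiT tag. It is propagated in E. coli at high copy from a ColE1/pUC-type origin. A ColE1 cer site is also annotated, which helps resolve plasmid multimers into monomers. Bacterial selection is with kanamycin.

In the expression cassette, the CMV immediate-early enhancer and promoter are followed by a chimeric β-globin/immunoglobulin intron, which generally improves transcript processing and expression. Next comes a T7 promoter that could support in vitro transcription, then the TP53 coding sequence. HiBiT itself is not called in the automated annotation. The catalogue places it on the backbone at the C terminus of the insert, so it presumably lies in the short stretch between the end of TP53 and the SV40 polyadenylation signal. Several small fragment hits in this region (MCS, solubility tag, T7 terminator, large T antigen, M13 ori, bom) are probably partial matches rather than functional parts.

The catalogue and the sequence annotation disagree on the selection marker. The catalogue lists blasticidin as the mammalian selectable marker, but no blasticidin resistance gene is annotated. The table instead shows a neo/nptII gene driven by tandem SV40 and EM7 promoters with a synthetic poly(A) signal. This arrangement accounts for kanamycin resistance in bacteria and would normally confer G418 resistance in mammalian cells.

HiBiT is a small peptide that complements the LgBiT subunit to reconstitute NanoLuc luciferase activity. The construct is therefore suited to luminescent detection and quantification of p53 protein in transfected cells, although the record states only expression as its purpose.
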