Features (pLannotate 1.2.2; 19 found; start..end, strand, type, name):
    140..517     +  enhancer       CMV enhancer: human cytomegalovirus immediate early enhancer
    519..718     +  promoter       CMV promoter: human cytomegalovirus (CMV) immediate early promoter
    857..989     +  intron         chimeric intron: chimera between introns from human β-globin and immunoglobulin heavy chain genes
   1033..1051    +  promoter       T7 promoter: promoter for bacteriophage T7 RNA polymerase
   1065..2243    +  CDS            TP53 (sequence withheld): P53_HUMAN - Also known as P53. Experimental evidence at protein level: Swiss-Prot protein existence level 1. Acts as a tumor suppressor in many tumor types; induces growth arrest or apoptosis depending on the physiological circumstances and cell type. Involved in cell cycle regulation as a trans-activator that acts to negatively regulate cell division by controlling a set of genes required for this process. One of the activated genes is an inhibitor of cyclin-dependent kinases. Apoptosis induction seems to be mediated either by stimulation of BAX and FAS antigen expression, or by repression of
   2321..2350    +  misc_feature   MCS (fragment): pUC18/19 multiple cloning site
   2357..2406    +  CDS            SET1 (fragment): solubility-enhancement tag derived from T7 phage gene 10B
   2414..2433    +  terminator     T7 terminator (fragment): transcription terminator for bacteriophage T7 RNA polymerase
   2455..2576    -  polyA_signal   SV40 poly(A) signal: SV40 polyadenylation signal
   2599..2667    -  CDS            large T antigen (fragment): large T antigen from SV40 (simian virus 40)
   2672..2704    +  rep_origin     M13 ori (fragment): M13 bacteriophage origin of replication; arrow indicates direction of (+) strand synthesis
   2705..2756    -  misc_feature   bom (fragment): basis of mobility region from pBR322
   2821..3178    +  promoter       SV40 promoter: SV40 enhancer and early promoter
   3193..3240    +  promoter       EM7 promoter: synthetic bacterial promoter&nbsp
   3272..4063    +  CDS            neo: KKA2_KLEPN - Also known as kan, nptII. Experimental evidence at protein level: Swiss-Prot protein existence level 1. Resistance to kanamycin, neomycin, paromomycin, ribostamycin, butirosin and gentamicin B. From Klebsiella pneumoniae.
   4130..4178    +  polyA_signal   poly(A) signal: synthetic polyadenylation signal
   4199..4288    -  CDS            tnpA (fragment): TN5P_ECOLX - Also known as tnp. Experimental evidence at protein level: Swiss-Prot protein existence level 1. Mediates transposition of transposon Tn5 by a 'cut and paste' mechanism. First, the monomeric transposase binds the 19 bp inverted DNA repeats flanking the transposon. Then, dimerization of the DNA- bound transposase creates a synaptic DNA complex. After nicking of the first DNA strand, excision of the transposon proceeds through a series of intermediates. The transposase then mediates the insertion of the transposon at a new site by strand transfer. The activity of the wild- type tran
   4417..5005    -  rep_origin     ori: high-copy-number ColE1/pMB1/pBR322/pUC origin of replication
   5121..5404    +  misc_feature   cer region: ColE1-derived recombination site that helps to maintain plasmids as monomers
>Addgene plasmid #236838 | TP53-HiBiT Fusion Vector | addgene full sequence | sequence record 471839 | Addgene NGS Result
TCAATATTGGCCATTAGCCATATTATTCATTGGTTATATAGCATAAATCAATATTGGCTATTGGCCATTG
CATACGTTGTATCTATATCATAATATGTACATTTATATTGGCTCATGTCCAATATGACCGCCATGTTGGC
ATTGATTATTGACTAGTTATTAATAGTAATCAATTACGGGGTCATTAGTTCATAGCCCATATATGGAGTT
CCGCGTTACATAACTTACGGTAAATGGCCCGCCTGGCTGACCGCCCAACGACCCCCGCCCATTGACGTCA
ATAATGACGTATGTTCCCATAGTAACGCCAATAGGGACTTTCCATTGACGTCAATGGGTGGAGTATTTAC
GGTAAACTGCCCACTTGGCAGTACATCAAGTGTATCATATGCCAAGTCCGCCCCCTATTGACGTCAATGA
CGGTAAATGGCCCGCCTGGCATTATGCCCAGTACATGACCTTACGGGACTTTCCTACTTGGCAGTACATC
TACGTATTAGTCATCGCTATTACCATGGTGATGCGGTTTTGGCAGTACACCAATGGGCGTGGATAGCGGT
TTGACTCACGGGGATTTCCAAGTCTCCACCCCATTGACGTCAATGGGAGTTTGTTTTGGCACCAAAATCA
ACGGGACTTTCCAAAATGTCGTAATAACCCCGCCCCGTTGACGCAAATGGGCGGTAGGCGTGTACGGTGG
GAGGTCTATATAAGCAGAGCTGGTTTAGTGAACCGTCAGATCACTAGAAGCTTTATTGCGGTAGTTTATC
ACAGTTAAATTGCTAACGCAGTCAGTGCTTCTGACACAACAGTCTCGAACTTAAGCTGCAGAAGTTGGTC
GTGAGGCACTGGGCAGGTAAGTATCAAGGTTACAAGACAGGTTTAAGGAGACCAATAGAAACTGGGCTTG
TCGAGACAGAGAAGACTCTTGCGTTTCTGATAGGCACCTATTGGTCTTACTGACATCCACTTTGCCTTTC
TCTCCACAGGTGTCCACTCCCAGTTCAATTACAGCTCTTAAGGCTAGAGTATTAATACGACTCACTATAG
GGCTAGCGATCGCC
[1182 nt withheld, positions 1065-2246]
TCTCAAGGCAGTTCAGGTGGCTCGAGCGGTGTGAGCGGCTGGCGGCTGTTCAAGAAGATTAGCTAAGGCC
GCGACTCTAGAGTCGACCTGCAGGCATGCAAGCTGATCCGGCTGCTAACAAAGCCCGAAAGGAAGCTGAG
TTGGCTGCTGCCACCGCTGAGCAATAACTAGCATAACCCCTTGGGGCGGCCGCTTCGAGCAGACATGATA
AGATACATTGATGAGTTTGGACAAACCACAACTAGAATGCAGTGAAAAAAATGCTTTATTTGTGAAATTT
GTGATGCTATTGCTTTATTTGTAACCATTATAAGCTGCAATAAACAAGTTAACAACAACAATTGCATTCA
TTTTATGTTTCAGGTTCAGGGGGAGATGTGGGAGGTTTTTTTAAGCAAGTAAAACCTCTACAAATGTGGT
AAAATCGAATTTTAACAAAATATTAACGCTTACAATTTCCTGATGCGGTATTTTCTCCTTACGCATCTGT
GCGGTATTTCACACCGCATACGCGGATCTGCGCAGCACCATGGCCTGAAATAACCTCTGAAAGAGGAACT
TGGTTAGGTACCTTCTGAGGCGGAAAGAACCAGCTGTGGAATGTGTGTCAGTTAGGGTGTGGAAAGTCCC
CAGGCTCCCCAGCAGGCAGAAGTATGCAAAGCATGCATCTCAATTAGTCAGCAACCAGGTGTGGAAAGTC
CCCAGGCTCCCCAGCAGGCAGAAGTATGCAAAGCATGCATCTCAATTAGTCAGCAACCATAGTCCCGCCC
CTAACTCCGCCCATCCCGCCCCTAACTCCGCCCAGTTCCGCCCATTCTCCGCCCCATGGCTGACTAATTT
TTTTTATTTATGCAGAGGCCGAGGCCGCCTCGGCCTCTGAGCTATTCCAGAAGTAGTGAGGAGGCTTTTT
TGGAGGCCTAGGCTTTTGCAAAAAGCTTAATTAACTGTTGACAATTAATCATCGGCATAGTATATCGGCA
TAGTATAATACGACAAGGTGAGGAACTAAACCCAGGAGGCAGATCATGATTGAACAAGATGGATTGCACG
CAGGTTCTCCGGCCGCTTGGGTGGAGAGGCTATTCGGCTATGACTGGGCACAACAGACAATCGGCTGCTC
TGATGCCGCCGTGTTCCGGCTGTCAGCGCAGGGGCGCCCGGTTCTTTTTGTCAAGACCGACCTGTCCGGT
GCCCTGAATGAACTGCAGGACGAGGCAGCGCGGCTATCGTGGCTGGCCACGACGGGCGTTCCTTGCGCAG
CTGTGCTCGACGTTGTCACTGAAGCGGGAAGGGACTGGCTGCTATTGGGCGAAGTGCCGGGGCAGGATCT
CCTGTCATCTCACCTTGCTCCTGCCGAGAAAGTATCCATCATGGCTGATGCAATGCGGCGGCTGCATACG
CTTGATCCGGCTACCTGCCCATTCGACCACCAAGCGAAACATCGCATCGAGCGAGCACGTACTCGGATGG
AAGCCGGTCTTGTCGATCAGGATGATCTGGACGAAGAGCATCAGGGGCTCGCGCCAGCCGAACTGTTCGC
CAGGCTCAAGGCGCGCATGCCCGACGGCGAGGATCTCGTCGTGACCCATGGCGATGCCTGCTTGCCGAAT
ATCATGGTGGAAAATGGCCGCTTTTCTGGATTCATCGACTGTGGCCGGCTGGGTGTGGCGGACCGCTATC
AGGACATAGCGTTGGCTACCCGTGATATTGCTGAAGAGCTTGGCGGCGAATGGGCTGACCGCTTCCTCGT
GCTTTACGGTATCGCCGCTCCCGATTCGCAGCGCATCGCCTTCTATCGCCTTCTTGACGAGTTCTTCTGA
GCGGGACTCTGGGGTTCGAAATGACCGACCAAGCGACGCCCAACCTGCCATCACGATGGCCGCAATAAAA
TATCTTTATTTTCATTACATCTGTGTGTTGGTTTTTTGTGTGAATCGATAGCGATAAGGATCCTCTTTGC
GCTTGCGTTTTCCCTTGTCCAGATAGCCCAGTAGCTGACATTCATCCGGGGTCAGCACCGTTTCTGCGGA
CTGGCTTTCTACCCGGTATCAGCTCACTCAAAGGCGGTAATACGGTTATCCACAGAATCAGGGGATAACG
CAGGAAAGAACATGTGAGCAAAAGGCCAGCAAAAGGCCAGGAACCGTAAAAAGGCCGCGTTGCTGGCGTT
TTTCCATAGGCTCCGCCCCCCTGACGAGCATCACAAAAATCGACGCTCAAGTCAGAGGTGGCGAAACCCG
ACAGGACTATAAAGATACCAGGCGTTTCCCCCTGGAAGCTCCCTCGTGCGCTCTCCTGTTCCGACCCTGC
CGCTTACCGGATACCTGTCCGCCTTTCTCCCTTCGGGAAGCGTGGCGCTTTCTCATAGCTCACGCTGTAG
GTATCTCAGTTCGGTGTAGGTCGTTCGCTCCAAGCTGGGCTGTGTGCACGAACCCCCCGTTCAGCCCGAC
CGCTGCGCCTTATCCGGTAACTATCGTCTTGAGTCCAACCCGGTAAGACACGACTTATCGCCACTGGCAG
CAGCCACTGGTAACAGGATTAGCAGAGCGAGGTATGTAGGCGGTGCTACAGAGTTCTTGAAGTGGTGGCC
TAACTACGGCTACACTAGAAGGACAGTATTTGGTATCTGCGCTCTGCTGAAGCCAGTTACCTTCGGAAAA
AGAGTTGGTAGCTCTTGATCCGGCAAACAAACCACCGCTGGTAGCGGTGGTTTTTTTGTTTGCAAGCAGC
AGATTACGCGCAGAAAAAAAGGATTTCAAGAAGATCCTTTGATCTTTTCTACGGGGTCTGACGCTCAGTG
GAACGAAAACTCACGTTAAGGGATTTTGGTCATGAGATTATCAAAAAGGATCTTCACCTAGATCCTTTTA
TAGTCCGGAAATACAGGAACGCACGCTGGATGGCCCTTCGCTGGGATGGTGAAACCATGAAAAATGGCAG
CTTCAGTGGATTAAGTGGGGGTAATGTGGCCTGTACCCTCTGGTTGCATAGGTATTCATACGGTTAAAAT
TTATCAGGCGCGATTGCGGCAGTTTTTCGGGTGGTTTGTTGCCATTTTTACCTGTCTGCTGCCGTGATCG
CGCTGAACGCGTTTTAGCGGTGCGTACAATTAAGGGATTATGGTAAATCCACTTACTGTCTGCCCTCGTA
GCCATCGAGATAAACCGCAGTACTCCGGCCACGATGCGTCCGGCGTAGAGGATCGAGATCT
